Addgene plasmid #232612: pAS3-5xQUAS+Δpes-10P::AI::eTsChR
Purpose: Expression of opsin 'eTsChR' on activation via 'QF+hGR' chimeric protein
Depositing lab: Andrew Leifer. Depositing organization: Princeton University. Publication: TWISP: a transgenic worm for interrogating signal propagation in Caenorhabditis elegans. Sharma AK, Randi F, Kumar S, Dvali S, Leifer AM. Genetics. 2024 Jul 8;227(3):iyae077. doi: 10.1093/genetics/iyae077. PubMed 38733622.
Backbone
  Vector backbone: pAS3
  Backbone manufacturer: Anuj Sharma
  Vector type: Worm Expression
Growth in bacteria
  Bacterial resistance: Ampicillin, 100 μg/mL
  Growth temperature: 37°C
  Growth strain: DH5alpha
  Copy number: High Copy
Gene/Insert
  Gene/Insert name: eTsChR
  Species: Synthetic
  Mutation: N/A
  Cloning method: Ligation Independent Cloning
Terms and licenses: Academic/Nonprofit Terms; Industry Terms: Not Available to Industry
How to cite: pAS3-5xQUAS+Δpes-10P::AI::eTsChR was a gift from Andrew Leifer (Addgene plasmid # 232612 ; http://n2t.net/addgene:232612 ; RRID:Addgene_232612)
