[The description below was written by a language model from this plasmid's Addgene catalogue record and pLannotate feature annotations shown in this document.]
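Description:
pAS3-5xQUAS+Δpes-10P::AI::eTsChR is a worm expression plasmid built on the pAS3 backbone for inducible expression of the synthetic opsin eTsChR in Caenorhabditis elegans. It is propagated in E. coli as a high-copy plasmid through a ColE1/pUC-type origin and selected with ampicillin via the β-lactamase gene and its native promoter. The 4,840 nt sequence also carries pUC-style remnants, including a multiple cloning site fragment, the lac promoter, operator and CAP binding site, and short fragments of lacI, rop and the bom region, which are backbone leftovers rather than functional parts of the payload.

As the name indicates, the payload places eTsChR downstream of five copies of the QUAS upstream activating sequence joined to the Δpes-10 minimal promoter, with "AI" most likely denoting an artificial intron, an element often used to improve transgene expression in worms, although the record does not define it. QUAS sites are bound by the QF transcription factor of the Q binary system. Here the stated activator is a QF+hGR chimeric protein supplied from a separate construct, so opsin expression depends on that activator being present and active. Automated annotation did not recognise the QUAS repeats, the minimal promoter or the opsin coding sequence itself. It did detect a short fragment matching human KCNJ2 (Kir2.1), plausibly a membrane trafficking signal of the kind commonly appended to opsins and perhaps the origin of the "e" prefix. A fragment matching the C. elegans aex-5 locus lies further downstream, and its role is not stated. The plasmid comes from work on a transgenic worm for interrogating signal propagation in the nervous system, where the opsin would serve as the light-driven actuator for stimulating neurons.
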