Features (pLannotate 1.2.2; 12 found; start..end, strand, type, name):
     23..41      -  misc_feature   MCS (fragment): pUC18/19 multiple cloning site
   1331..1390    +  CDS            KCNJ2 (fragment): KCNJ2_HUMAN - Also known as IRK1. Experimental evidence at protein level: Swiss-Prot protein existence level 1. Probably participates in establishing action potential waveform and excitability of neuronal and muscle tissues. Inward rectifier potassium channels are characterized by a greater tendency to allow potassium to flow into the cell rather than out of it. Their voltage dependence is regulated by the concentration of extracellular potassium; as external potassium is raised, the voltage range of the channel opening shifts to more positive voltages. The inward rectification is mainly due t
   1993..2145    +  CDS            aex-5 (fragment): AEX5_CAEEL - Also known as kpc-3 From Caenorhabditis elegans.
   2273..2308    +  CDS            rop (fragment): Rop protein, which maintains plasmids at low copy number; rop
   2410..2509    +  misc_feature   bom (fragment): basis of mobility region from pBR322
   2607..2711    +  promoter       AmpR promoter: bla
   2712..3572    +  CDS            AmpR: β-lactamase; bla; confers resistance to ampicillin, carbenicillin, and related antibiotics
   3743..4331    +  rep_origin     ori: high-copy-number ColE1/pMB1/pBR322/pUC origin of replication
   4514..4606    +  CDS            lacI (fragment): lac repressor; lacI; The lac repressor binds to the lac operator to inhibit transcription in E. coli. This inhibition can be relieved by adding lactose or isopropyl-β-D-thiogalactopyranoside (IPTG).
   4619..4640    +  protein_bind   CAP binding site: CAP binding activates transcription in the presence of cAMP. E. coli catabolite activator protein
   4655..4685    +  promoter       lac promoter: promoter for the E. coli lac operon
   4693..4709    +  protein_bind   lac operator: The lac repressor binds to the lac operator to inhibit transcription in E. coli. This inhibition can be relieved by adding lactose or isopropyl-β-D-thiogalactopyranoside (IPTG). lac repressor encoded by lacI
>Addgene plasmid #232612 | pAS3-5xQUAS+Δpes-10P::AI::eTsChR | addgene full sequence | sequence record 461149 | Addgene NGS Result
GCTAACAACTTGGAAATGAAATAAGCTTGCATGCCTGCAGGGGTAATCGCTTATCCTCGGATAAACAATT
ATCCTCACGGGTAATCGCTTATCCGCTCGGGTAATCGCTTATCCTCGGGTAATCGCTTATCCTTAAGCTT
GATATCCCTGCAGGATCGATTTTTTGCAAATTACGAGCGTTGTAGGGGGCGGAGCGATAGGTCCTATAGG
TTTTGGTATATCATCATTCATTCATTCATTGGTACATTCATTTACCCACCTTCCTCTTTCTGAGCTTCTC
TGGAGTTCTGTGCTTCCTTTTTCCCTTATCTTTATACTGTAATTTTTAACTTTCAGGGATCCCCGGGATT
GGCCAAAGGACCCAAAGGTATGTTTCGAATGATACTAACATAACATAGAACATTTTCAGGAGGACCCTTG
GAGGGTACCGAGCTCAGAAAAAATGTTCGCCATCAACCCCGAATATATGAATGAGACTGTGCTGCTGGAC
GAATGCACCCCAATCTACCTGGATATTGGACCACTGTGGGAGCAGGTGGTGGCTAGGGTGACTCAGTGGT
TCGGAGTGATCCTGTCTCTGGTGTTTCTGATCTACTACATCTGGAACACTTACAAGGCTACCTGTGGGTG
GGAGGAACTGTACGTGTGCACAGTGGAGTTCTGTAAGATCATCATCGAACTGTACTTCGAGTATACTCCC
CCTGCCATGATCTTCCAGACAAATGGACAAGTGACTCCCTGGCTGCGGTATGCTGAGTGGCTGCTGACAT
GCCCTGTGATCCTGATTCACCTGTCTAACATTACTGGGCTGAATGACGATTACAGTGGCCGCACCATGAG
CCTGATCACATCCGACCTGGGCGGAATTTGTATGGCTGTGACCGCCGCTCTGAGCAAGGGATGGCTGAAA
GCCCTGTTCTTTGTGATCGGGTGCGGCTACGGAGCCAGCACCTTCTACAACGCCGCTTGTATCTACATTG
AGTCCTACTATACCATGCCACAGGGAATTTGCAGGAGACTGGTGCTGTGGATGGCCGGGGTGTTCTTTAC
ATCCTGGTTCATGTTTCCTGGCCTGTTCCTGGCTGGACCAGAAGGAACCCAGGCCCTGTCTTGGGCTGGA
ACCACAATCGGACATACAGTGGCCGACCTGCTGAGTAAGAACGCTTGGGGAATGATCGGGCACTTTCTGA
GGGTGGAGATCCACAAGCATATCATCATCCATGGAGATGTGCGGCGCCCCGTGACAGTGAAGGCTCTGGG
GAGGCAGGTGAGCGTGAATTGTTTCGTGGACAAAGAGGAAGAGGAAGAGGATGAGAGAATCGCGGCCGCC
AAGAGCAGGATCACCAGCGAGGGCGAGTACATCCCCCTGGACCAGATCGACATCAACGTGGTGAGCTAAG
CGCCGGTCGCTACCATTACCAACTTGTCTGGTGTCAAAAATAATAGGGGCCGCTGTCATCAGAGTAAGTT
TAAACTGAGTTCTACTAACTAACGAGTAATATTTAAATTTTCAGCATCTCGCGCCCGTGCCTCTGACTTC
TAAGTCCAATTACTCTTCAACATCCCTACATGCTCTTTCTCCCTGTGCTCCCACCCCCTATTTTTGTTAT
TATCAAAAAACTTCTCTTAATTTCTTTGTTTTTTAGCTTCTTTTAAGTCACCTCTAACAATGAAATTGTG
TAGATTCAAAAATAGAATTAATTCGTAATAAAAAGTCGAAAAAAATTGTGCTCCCTCCCCCCATTAATAA
TAATTCTATCCCAAAATCTACACAATGTTCTGTGTACACTTCTTATGTTTTTTACTTCTGATAAATTTTT
TTGAAACATCATAGAAAAAACCGCACACAAAATACCTTATCATATGTTACGTTTCAGTTTATGACCGCAA
TTTTTATTTCTTCGCACGTCTGGGCCTCTCATGACGTCAAATCATGCTCATCGTGAAAAAGTTTTGGAGT
ATTTTTGGAATTTTTCAATCAAGTGAAAGTTTATGAAATTAATTTTCCTGCTTTTGCTTTTTGGGGTTTC
CCCTATTGTTTGTCAAGATTTCGAGGACGGCGTTTTTCTTGCTAAAATCACAAGTATTGATGAGCACGAT
GCAAGAAAGATCGGAAGAAGGTTTGGGTTTGAGGCTCAGTGGAAGGTGAGTAGAAGTTGATAATTTGAAA
GTGGAGTAGTGTCTATGGGGTTTTTGCCTTAAATGACAGAATACATTCCCAATATACCAAACATAACTGT
TTCCTACTAGTCGGCCGTACGGGCCCTTTCGTCTCGCGCGTTTCGGTGATGACGGTGAAAACCTCTGACA
CATGCAGCTCCCGGAGACGGTCACAGCTTGTCTGTAAGCGGATGCCGGGAGCAGACAAGCCCGTCAGGGC
GCGTCAGCGGGTGTTGGCGGGTGTCGGGGCTGGCTTAACTATGCGGCATCAGAGCAGATTGTACTGAGAG
TGCACCATATGCGGTGTGAAATACCGCACAGATGCGTAAGGAGAAAATACCGCATCAGGCGGCCTTAAGG
GCCTCGTGATACGCCTATTTTTATAGGTTAATGTCATGATAATAATGGTTTCTTAGACGTCAGGTGGCAC
TTTTCGGGGAAATGTGCGCGGAACCCCTATTTGTTTATTTTTCTAAATACATTCAAATATGTATCCGCTC
ATGAGACAATAACCCTGATAAATGCTTCAATAATATTGAAAAAGGAAGAGTATGAGTATTCAACATTTCC
GTGTCGCCCTTATTCCCTTTTTTGCGGCATTTTGCCTTCCTGTTTTTGCTCACCCAGAAACGCTGGTGAA
AGTAAAAGATGCTGAAGATCAGTTGGGTGCACGAGTGGGTTACATCGAACTGGATCTCAACAGCGGTAAG
ATCCTTGAGAGTTTTCGCCCCGAAGAACGTTTTCCAATGATGAGCACTTTTAAAGTTCTGCTATGTGGCG
CGGTATTATCCCGTATTGACGCCGGGCAAGAGCAACTCGGTCGCCGCATACACTATTCTCAGAATGACTT
GGTTGAGTACTCACCAGTCACAGAAAAGCATCTTACGGATGGCATGACAGTAAGAGAATTATGCAGTGCT
GCCATAACCATGAGTGATAACACTGCGGCCAACTTACTTCTGACAACGATCGGAGGACCGAAGGAGCTAA
CCGCTTTTTTGCACAACATGGGGGATCATGTAACTCGCCTTGATCGTTGGGAACCGGAGCTGAATGAAGC
CATACCAAACGACGAGCGTGACACCACGATGCCTGTAGCAATGGCAACAACGTTGCGCAAACTATTAACT
GGCGAACTACTTACTCTAGCTTCCCGGCAACAATTAATAGACTGGATGGAGGCGGATAAAGTTGCAGGAC
CACTTCTGCGCTCGGCCCTTCCGGCTGGCTGGTTTATTGCTGATAAATCTGGAGCCGGTGAGCGTGGGTC
TCGCGGTATCATTGCAGCACTGGGGCCAGATGGTAAGCCCTCCCGTATCGTAGTTATCTACACGACGGGG
AGTCAGGCAACTATGGATGAACGAAATAGACAGATCGCTGAGATAGGTGCCTCACTGATTAAGCATTGGT
AACTGTCAGACCAAGTTTACTCATATATACTTTAGATTGATTTAAAACTTCATTTTTAATTTAAAAGGAT
CTAGGTGAAGATCCTTTTTGATAATCTCATGACCAAAATCCCTTAACGTGAGTTTTCGTTCCACTGAGCG
TCAGACCCCGTAGAAAAGATCAAAGGATCTTCTTGAGATCCTTTTTTTCTGCGCGTAATCTGCTGCTTGC
AAACAAAAAAACCACCGCTACCAGCGGTGGTTTGTTTGCCGGATCAAGAGCTACCAACTCTTTTTCCGAA
GGTAACTGGCTTCAGCAGAGCGCAGATACCAAATACTGTTCTTCTAGTGTAGCCGTAGTTAGGCCACCAC
TTCAAGAACTCTGTAGCACCGCCTACATACCTCGCTCTGCTAATCCTGTTACCAGTGGCTGCTGCCAGTG
GCGATAAGTCGTGTCTTACCGGGTTGGACTCAAGACGATAGTTACCGGATAAGGCGCAGCGGTCGGGCTG
AACGGGGGGTTCGTGCACACAGCCCAGCTTGGAGCGAACGACCTACACCGAACTGAGATACCTACAGCGT
GAGCTATGAGAAAGCGCCACGCTTCCCGAAGGGAGAAAGGCGGACAGGTATCCGGTAAGCGGCAGGGTCG
GAACAGGAGAGCGCACGAGGGAGCTTCCAGGGGGAAACGCCTGGTATCTTTATAGTCCTGTCGGGTTTCG
CCACCTCTGACTTGAGCGTCGATTTTTGTGATGCTCGTCAGGGGGGCGGAGCCTATGGAAAAACGCCAGC
AACGCGGCCTTTTTACGGTTCCTGGCCTTTTGCTGGCCTTTTGCTCACATGTTCTTTCCTGCGTTATCCC
CTGATTCTGTGGATAACCGTATTACCGCCTTTGAGTGAGCTGATACCGCTCGCCGCAGCCGAACGACCGA
GCGCAGCGAGTCAGTGAGCGAGGAAGCGGAAGAGCGCCCAATACGCAAACCGCCTCTCCCCGCGCGTTGG
CCGATTCATTAATGCAGCTGGCACGACAGGTTTCCCGACTGGAAAGCGGGCAGTGAGCGCAACGCAATTA
ATGTGAGTTAGCTCACTCATTAGGCACCCCAGGCTTTACACTTTATGCTTCCGGCTCGTATGTTGTGTGG
AATTGTGAGCGGATAACAATTTCACACAGGAAACAGCTATGACCATGATTACGCCAAGCTGTAAGTTTAA
ACATGATCTTACTAACTAACTATTCTCATTTAAATTTTCAGAGCTTAAAAATGGCTGAAATCACTCACAA
CGATGGATAC
